Addgene plasmid #32981: pMSCV-puro-mMcl-1 KR
Depositing lab: Joseph Opferman. Depositing organization: St. Jude Children's Research Hospital. Publication: Ubiquitin-independent degradation of antiapoptotic MCL-1. Stewart DP, Koss B, Bathina M, Perciavalle RM, Bisanz K, Opferman JT. Mol Cell Biol. 2010 Jun;30(12):3099-110. Epub 2010 Apr 12. 10.1128/MCB.01266-09 PubMed 20385764.
Backbone
  Vector backbone: pMSCVpuro
  Backbone size w/o insert (bp): 6295
  Vector type: Mammalian Expression, Retroviral
  Selectable markers: Puromycin
Growth in bacteria
  Bacterial resistance: Ampicillin, 100 μg/mL
  Growth temperature: 37°C
  Growth strain: DH5alpha
  Copy number: High Copy
Gene/Insert
  Gene/Insert name: Mcl-1
  Species: M. musculus (mouse)
  Insert size (bp): 996
  Mutation: All Lys to Arg
  Entrez Gene: Mcl1 (a.k.a. Gm52627, Mcl-1)
  Promoter: LTR
  Cloning method: Restriction Enzyme; 5′ cloning site EcoRI (not destroyed); 3′ cloning site EcoRI (not destroyed)
  Sequencing primers: 5′ CCCTTGAACCTCCTCGTTCGACC
Terms and licenses: Academic/Nonprofit Terms; Industry Terms: Not Available to Industry
How to cite: pMSCV-puro-mMcl-1 KR was a gift from Joseph Opferman (Addgene plasmid # 32981 ; http://n2t.net/addgene:32981 ; RRID:Addgene_32981)
