[The description below was written by a language model from this plasmid's Addgene catalogue record.]
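Description:
pMSCV-puro-mMcl-1 KR is a retroviral mammalian expression plasmid built on the pMSCVpuro backbone (about 6.3 kb without insert), a murine stem cell virus-based vector. It is propagated in E. coli as a high-copy plasmid under ampicillin selection. In mammalian cells, stably transduced populations are selected with puromycin. As with other vectors of this type, the plasmid is meant to be introduced into a packaging cell line, which supplies the viral proteins in trans. The region between the long terminal repeats is then packaged into retroviral particles and integrates into the genome of target cells. No feature table accompanies this record, so details such as the promoter driving the puromycin marker and the bacterial origin are not stated.

The payload is a roughly 1 kb mouse Mcl-1 (Mcl1) coding insert, cloned into an EcoRI site that is preserved at both ends and transcribed from the viral LTR promoter. Because the same enzyme site flanks the insert, the cloning was non-directional. No epitope tags or fusion partners are recorded. The "KR" designation refers to the mutation: all lysine residues have been changed to arginine. This removes the lysine side chains that normally serve as ubiquitin acceptor sites while keeping a positive charge at those positions.

MCL-1 is a short-lived antiapoptotic BCL-2 family member, and the associated publication concerns its ubiquitin-independent degradation. The lysine-less variant is therefore suited to stable expression in mammalian cells to test whether MCL-1 turnover and pro-survival function depend on lysine ubiquitination, typically by comparison with the wild-type protein.
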