>Addgene plasmid #32981 | pMSCV-puro-mMcl-1 KR | depositor partial sequence | sequence record 43405 | Vector
TGAAAGACCCCACCTGTAGGTTTGGCAAGCTAGCTTAAGTAACGCCATTTTGCAAGGCATGGAAAATACA
TAACTGAGAATAGAGAAGTTCAGATCAAGGTTAGGAACAGAGAGACAGCAGAATATGGGCCAAACAGGAT
ATCTGTGGTAAGCAGTTCCTGCCCCGGCTCAGGGCCAAGAACAGATGGTCCCCAGATGCGGTCCCGCCCT
CAGCAGTTTCTAGAGAACCATCAGATGTTTCCAGGGTGCCCCAAGGACCTGAAATGACCCTGTGCCTTAT
TTGAACTAACCAATCAGTTCGCTTCTCGCTTCTGTTCGCGCGCTTCTGCTCCCCGAGCTCAATAAAAGAG
CCCACAACCCCTCACTCGGCGCGCCAGTCCTCCGATAGACTGCGTCGCCCGGGTACCCGTATTCCCAATA
AAGCCTCTTGCTGTTTGCATCCGAATCGTGGACTCGCTGATCCTTGGGAGGGTCTCCTCAGATTGATTGA
CTGCCCACCTCGGGGGTCTTTCATTTGGAGGTTCCACCGAGATTTGGAGACCCCTGCCCAGGGACCACCG
ACCCCCCCGCCGGGAGGTAAGCTGGCCAGCGGTCGTTTCGTGTCTGTCTCTGTCTTTGTGCGTGTTTGTG
CCGGCATCTAATGTTTGCGCCTGCGTCTGTACTAGTTAGCTAACTAGCTCTGTATCTGGCGGACCCGTGG
TGGAACTGACGAGTTCTGAACACCCGGCCGCAACCCTGGGAGACGTCCCAGGGACTTTGGGGGCCGTTTT
TGTGGCCCGACCTGAGGAAGGGAGTCGATGTGGAATCCGACCCCGTCAGGATATGTGGTTCTGGTAGGAG
ACGAGAACCTAAAACAGTTCCCGCCTCCGTCTGAATTTTTGCTTTCGGTTTGGAACCGAAGCCGCGCGTC
TTGTCTGCTGCAGCGCTGCAGCATCGTTCTGTGTTGTCTCTGTCTGACTGTGTTTCTGTATTTGTCTGAA
AATTAGGGCCAGACTGTTACCACTCCCTTAAGTTTGACCTTAGGTCACTGGAAAGATGTCGAGCGGATCG
CTCACAACCAGTCGGTAGATGTCAAGAAGAGACGTTGGGTTACCTTCTGCTCTGCAGAATGGCCAACCTT
TAACGTCGGATGGCCGCGAGACGGCACCTTTAACCGAGACCTCATCACCCAGGTTAAGATCAAGGTCTTT
TCACCTGGCCCGCATGGACACCCAGACCAGGTCCCCTACATCGTGACCTGGGAAGCCTTGGCTTTTGACC
CCCCTCCCTGGGTCAAGCCCTTTGTACACCCTAAGCCTCCGCCTCCTCTTCCTCCATCCGCCCCGTCTCT
CCCCCTTGAACCTCCTCGTTCGACCCCGCCTCGATCCTCCCTTTATCCAGCCCTCACTCCTTCTCTAGGC
GCCGGAATTAGATCTCTCGAGGTTAACGAATTCTACCGGGTAGGGGAGGCGCTTTTCCCAAGGCAGTCTG
GAGCATGCGCTTTAGCAGCCCCGCTGGGCACTTGGCGCTACACAAGTGGCCTCTGGCCTCGCACACATTC
CACATCCACCGGTAGGCGCCAACCGGCTCCGTTCTTTGGTGGCCCCTTCGCGCCACCTTCTACTCCTCCC
CTAGTCAGGAAGTTCCCCCCCGCCCCGCAGCTCGCGTCGTGCAGGACGTGACAAATGGAAGTAGCACGTC
TCACTAGTCTCGTGCAGATGGACAGCACCGCTGAGCAATGGAAGCGGGTAGGCCTTTGGGGCAGCGGCCA
ATAGCAGCTTTGCTCCTTCGCTTTCTGGGCTCAGAGGCTGGGAAGGGGTGGGTCCGGGGGCGGGCTCAGG
GGCGGGCTCAGGGGCGGGGCGGGCGCCCGAAGGTCCTCCGGAGGCCCGGCATTCTGCACGCTTCAAAAGC
GCACGTCTGCCGCGCTGTTCTCCTCTTCCTCATCTCCGGGCCTTTCGACCTGCAGCCCAAGCTTACCATG
ACCGAGTACAAGCCCACGGTGCGCCTCGCCACCCGCGACGACGTCCCCAGGGCCGTACGCACCCTCGCCG
CCGCGTTCGCCGACTACCCCGCCACGCGCCACACCGTCGATCCGGACCGCCACATCGAGCGGGTCACCGA
GCTGCAAGAACTCTTCCTCACGCGCGTCGGGCTCGACATCGGCAAGGTGTGGGTCGCGGACGACGGCGCC
GCGGTGGCGGTCTGGACCACGCCGGAGAGCGTCGAAGCGGGGGCGGTGTTCGCCGAGATCGGCCCGCGCA
TGGCCGAGTTGAGCGGTTCCCGGCTGGCCGCGCAGCAACAGATGGAAGGCCTCCTGGCGCCGCACCGGCC
CAAGGAGCCCGCGTGGTTCCTGGCCACCGTCGGCGTCTCGCCCGACCACCAGGGCAAGGGTCTGGGCAGC
GCCGTCGTGCTCCCCGGAGTGGAGGCGGCCGAGCGCGCCGGGGTGCCCGCCTTCCTGGAGACCTCCGCGC
CCCGCAACCTCCCCTTCTACGAGCGGCTCGGCTTCACCGTCACCGCCGACGTCGAGGTGCCCGAAGGACC
GCGCACCTGGTGCATGACCCGCAAGCCCGGTGCCTGACGCCCGCCCCACGACCCGCAGCGCCCGACCGAA
AGGAGCGCACGACCCCATGCATCGATAAAATAAAAGATTTTATTTAGTCTCCAGAAAAAGGGGGGAATGA
AAGACCCCACCTGTAGGTTTGGCAAGCTAGCTTAAGTAACGCCATTTTGCAAGGCATGGAAAATACATAA
CTGAGAATAGAGAAGTTCAGATCAAGGTTAGGAACAGAGAGACAGCAGAATATGGGCCAAACAGGATATC
TGTGGTAAGCAGTTCCTGCCCCGGCTCAGGGCCAAGAACAGATGGTCCCCAGATGCGGTCCCGCCCTCAG
CAGTTTCTAGAGAACCATCAGATGTTTCCAGGGTGCCCCAAGGACCTGAAATGACCCTGTGCCTTATTTG
AACTAACCAATCAGTTCGCTTCTCGCTTCTGTTCGCGCGCTTCTGCTCCCCGAGCTCAATAAAAGAGCCC
ACAACCCCTCACTCGGCGCGCCAGTCCTCCGATAGACTGCGTCGCCCGGGTACCCGTGTATCCAATAAAC
CCTCTTGCAGTTGCATCCGACTTGTGGTCTCGCTGTTCCTTGGGAGGGTCTCCTCTGAGTGATTGACTAC
CCGTCAGCGGGGGTCTTTCATGGGTAACAGTTTCTTGAAGTTGGAGAACAACATTCTGAGGGTAGGAGTC
GAATATTAAGTAATCCTGACTCAATTAGCCACTGTTTTGAATCCACATACTCCAATACTCCTGAAATAGT
TCATTATGGACAGCGCAGAAGAGCTGGGGAGAATTAATTCGTAATCATGGTCATAGCTGTTTCCTGTGTG
AAATTGTTATCCGCTCACAATTCCACACAACATACGAGCCGGAAGCATAAAGTGTAAAGCCTGGGGTGCC
TAATGAGTGAGCTAACTCACATTAATTGCGTTGCGCTCACTGCCCGCTTTCCAGTCGGGAAACCTGTCGT
GCCAGCTGCATTAATGAATCGGCCAACGCGCGGGGAGAGGCGGTTTGCGTATTGGGCGCTCTTCCGCTTC
CTCGCTCACTGACTCGCTGCGCTCGGTCGTTCGGCTGCGGCGAGCGGTATCAGCTCACTCAAAGGCGGTA
ATACGGTTATCCACAGAATCAGGGGATAACGCAGGAAAGAACATGTGAGCAAAAGGCCAGCAAAAGGCCA
GGAACCGTAAAAAGGCCGCGTTGCTGGCGTTTTTCCATAGGCTCCGCCCCCCTGACGAGCATCACAAAAA
TCGACGCTCAAGTCAGAGGTGGCGAAACCCGACAGGACTATAAAGATACCAGGCGTTTCCCCCTGGAAGC
TCCCTCGTGCGCTCTCCTGTTCCGACCCTGCCGCTTACCGGATACCTGTCCGCCTTTCTCCCTTCGGGAA
GCGTGGCGCTTTCTCATAGCTCACGCTGTAGGTATCTCAGTTCGGTGTAGGTCGTTCGCTCCAAGCTGGG
CTGTGTGCACGAACCCCCCGTTCAGCCCGACCGCTGCGCCTTATCCGGTAACTATCGTCTTGAGTCCAAC
CCGGTAAGACACGACTTATCGCCACTGGCAGCAGCCACTGGTAACAGGATTAGCAGAGCGAGGTATGTAG
GCGGTGCTACAGAGTTCTTGAAGTGGTGGCCTAACTACGGCTACACTAGAAGGACAGTATTTGGTATCTG
CGCTCTGCTGAAGCCAGTTACCTTCGGAAAAAGAGTTGGTAGCTCTTGATCCGGCAAACAAACCACCGCT
GGTAGCGGTGGTTTTTTTGTTTGCAAGCAGCAGATTACGCGCAGAAAAAAAGGATCTCAAGAAGATCCTT
TGATCTTTTCTACGGGGTCTGACGCTCAGTGGAACGAAAACTCACGTTAAGGGATTTTGGTCATGAGATT
ATCAAAAAGGATCTTCACCTAGATCCTTTTAAATTAAAAATGAAGTTTTAAATCAATCTAAAGTATATAT
GAGTAAACTTGGTCTGACAGTTACCAATGCTTAATCAGTGAGGCACCTATCTCAGCGATCTGTCTATTTC
GTTCATCCATAGTTGCCTGACTCCCCGTCGTGTAGATAACTACGATACGGGAGGGCTTACCATCTGGCCC
CAGTGCTGCAATGATACCGCGAGACCCACGCTCACCGGCTCCAGATTTATCAGCAATAAACCAGCCAGCC
GGAAGGGCCGAGCGCAGAAGTGGTCCTGCAACTTTATCCGCCTCCATCCAGTCTATTAATTGTTGCCGGG
AAGCTAGAGTAAGTAGTTCGCCAGTTAATAGTTTGCGCAACGTTGTTGCCATTGCTACAGGCATCGTGGT
GTCACGCTCGTCGTTTGGTATGGCTTCATTCAGCTCCGGTTCCCAACGATCAAGGCGAGTTACATGATCC
CCCATGTTGTGCAAAAAAGCGGTTAGCTCCTTCGGTCCTCCGATCGTTGTCAGAAGTAAGTTGGCCGCAG
TGTTATCACTCATGGTTATGGCAGCACTGCATAATTCTCTTACTGTCATGCCATCCGTAAGATGCTTTTC
TGTGACTGGTGAGTACTCAACCAAGTCATTCTGAGAATAGTGTATGCGGCGACCGAGTTGCTCTTGCCCG
GCGTCAATACGGGATAATACCGCGCCACATAGCAGAACTTTAAAAGTGCTCATCATTGGAAAACGTTCTT
CGGGGCGAAAACTCTCAAGGATCTTACCGCTGTTGAGATCCAGTTCGATGTAACCCACTCGTGCACCCAA
CTGATCTTCAGCATCTTTTACTTTCACCAGCGTTTCTGGGTGAGCAAAAACAGGAAGGCAAAATGCCGCA
AAAAAGGGAATAAGGGCGACACGGAAATGTTGAATACTCATACTCTTCCTTTTTCAATATTATTGAAGCA
TTTATCAGGGTTATTGTCTCATGAGCGGATACATATTTGAATGTATTTAGAAAAATAAACAAATAGGGGT
TCCGCGCACATTTCCCCGAAAAGTGCCACCTGACGTCTAAGAAACCATTATTATCATGACATTAACCTAT
AAAAATAGGCGTATCACGAGGCCCTTTCGTCTCGCGCGTTTCGGTGATGACGGTGAAAACCTCTGACACA
TGCAGCTCCCGGAGACGGTCACAGCTTGTCTGTAAGCGGATGCCGGGAGCAGACAAGCCCGTCAGGGCGC
GTCAGCGGGTGTTGGCGGGTGTCGGGGCTGGCTTAACTATGCGGCATCAGAGCAGATTGTACTGAGAGTG
CACCATATGCGGTGTGAAATACCGCACAGATGCGTAAGGAGAAAATACCGCATCAGGCGCCATTCGCCAT
TCAGGCTGCGCAACTGTTGGGAAGGGCGATCGGTGCGGGCCTCTTCGCTATTACGCCAGCTGGCGAAAGG
GGGATGTGCTGCAAGGCGATTAAGTTGGGTAACGCCAGGGTTTTCCCAGTCACGACGTTGTAAAACGACG
GCGCAAGGAATGGTGCATGCAAGGAGATGGCGCCCAACAGTCCCCCGGCCACGGGGCCTGCCACCATACC
CACGCCGAAACAAGCGCTCATGAGCCCGAAGTGGCGAGCCCGATCTTCCCCATCGGTGATGTCGGCGATA
TAGGCGCCAGCAACCGCACCTGTGGCGCCGGTGATGCCGGCCACGATGCGTCCGGCGTAGAGGCGATTAG
TCCAATTTGTTAAAGACAGGATATCAGTGGTCCAGGCTCTAGTTTTGACTCAACAATATCACCAGCTGAA
GCCTATAGAGTACGAGCCATAGATAAAATAAAAGATTTTATTTAGTCTCCAGAAAAAGGGGGGAA
