>Addgene plasmid #32981 | pMSCV-puro-mMcl-1 KR | depositor partial sequence | sequence record 43406 | Insert
ATGTTTGGCCTGCGGAGAAACGCGGTCATCGGCTTGAACCTGTACTGCGGCGGCGCCAGCCTCGGCGCGG
GCGGCGGTTCTCCGGCAGGGGCGCGCCTGGTGGCCGAGGAGGCCAGGGCGCGGCGCGAGGGGGGAGGGGA
GGCCGCCCTGCTGCCCGGCGCGCGGGTGGTCGCCCGGCCGCCGCCCGTGGGCGCCGAGGACCCCGACGTC
ACCGCGTCGGCCGAAAGGCGGCTGCATAGGTCGCCCGGCCTCCTCGCCGTGCCGCCCGAGGAGATGGCCG
CGTCGGCCGCCGCCGCCATCGTGTCTCCGGAGGAGGAACTGGACGGCTGCGAGCCGGAGGCCATCGGCAG
GCGCCCGGCCGTGCTGCCCCTCCTGGAGCGCGTGAGCGAGGCGGCCAGGAGCTCCGGGGCCGACGGCTCT
CTGCCCTCCACGCCGCCGCCGCCCGAGGAGGAAGAGGACGACCTATACCGCCAGTCGCTGGAGATCATCT
CGCGCTACTTGCGGGAGCAGGCGACCGGCTCCAGGGACTCGAGGCCTCTGGGCGAGGCGGGCGCGGCGGG
CCGGAGAGCGCTGGAGACCCTGCGGCGCGTGGGCGATGGCGTGCAGCGCAACCACGAGACGGCCTTCCAG
GGCATGCTCCGGAGACTGGACATTAGAAACGAAGGCGATGTTAGATCTTTTTCTCGAGTAATGGTCCATG
TTTTCAGAGATGGCGTAACAAACTGGGGCAGGATTGTGACTCTTATTTCTTTCGGTGCCTTTGTGGCCAG
ACACTTAAGGAGCGTAAACCAAGAAAGCTTCATCGAACCATTAGCAGAAACTATCACAGATGTTCTTGTA
AGGACGAGACGGGACTGGCTTGTCAGACAAAGAGGCTGGGATGGGTTTGTGGAGTTCTTCCACGTACAGG
ACCTAGAAGGCGGCATCAGAAATGTGCTGCTGGCTTTTGCGGGTGTTGCTGGAGTAGGGGCTGGTCTGGC
ATATCTAATAAGATAG
