>Addgene plasmid #32981 | pMSCV-puro-mMcl-1 KR | addgene partial sequence | sequence record 44659 | pLXSN-5
TCCTTCTCTAGGCGCCGGAATTAGATCTCTCGAGGTTAACGAATTCGCCCTTCCACCATGTTTGGCCTGC
GGAGAAACGCGGTCATCGGCTTGAACCTGTACTGCGGCGGCGCCAGCCTCGGCGCGGGCGGCGGTTCTCC
GGCAGGGGCGCGCCTGGTGGCCGAGGAGGCCAGGGCGCGGCGCGAGGGGGGAGGGGAGGCCGCCCTGCTG
CCCGGCGCGCGGGTGGTCGCCCGGCCGCCGCCCGTGGGCGCCGAGGACCCCGACGTCACCGCGTCGGCCG
AAAGGCGGCTGCATAGGTCGCCCGGCCTCCTCGCCGTGCCGCCCGAGGAGATGGCCGCGTCGGCCGCCGC
CGCCATCGTGTCTCCGGAGGAGGAACTGGACGGCTGCGAGCCGGAGGCCATCGGCAGGCGCCCGGCCGTG
CTGCCCCTCCTGGAGCGCGTGAGCGAGGCGGCCAGGAGCTCCGGGGCCGACGGCTCTCTGCCCTCCACGC
CGCCGCCGCCCGAGGAGGAAGAGGACGACCTATACCGCCAGTCGCTGGAGATCATCTCGCGCTACTTGCG
GGAGCAGGCGACCGGCTCCAGGGACTCGAGGCCTCTGGGCGAGGCGGGCGCGGCGGGCCGGAGAGCGCTG
GAGACCCTGCGGCGCGTGGGCGATGGCGTGCAGCGCAACCACGAGACGGCCTTCCAGGGCATGCTCCGGA
GACTGGACATTAGAAACGAAGGCGATGTTAGATCTTTTTCTCGAGTAATGGTCCATG
