>Addgene plasmid #32981 | pMSCV-puro-mMcl-1 KR | addgene partial sequence | sequence record 44660 | MSCV-rev 5'-CAGCGGGGCTGCTAAAGCGCATGC-3'
AGAATTCGCCCTTCTATCTTATTAGATATGCCAGACCAGCCCCCTACTTCCAGCAACACCCGCAAAAGCC
AGCAGCACATTTCTGATGCCGCCTTCTAGGTCCTGTACGTGGAAGAACTCCACAAACCCATCCCAGCCTC
TTTGTCTGACAAGCCAGTCCCGTCTCGTCCTTACAAGAACATCTGTGATAGTTTCTGCTAATGGTTCGAT
GAAGCTTTCTTGGTTTACGCTCCTTAAGTGTCTGGCCACAAAGGCACCGAAAGAAATAAGAGTCACAATC
CTGCCCCAGTTTGTTACGCCATCTCTGAAAACATGGACCATTACTCGAGAAAAAGATCTAACATCGCCTT
CGTTTCTAATGTCCAGTCTCCGGAGCATGCCCTGGAAGGCCGTCTCGTGGTTGCGCTGCACGCCATCGCC
CACGCGCCGCAGGGTCTCCAGCGCTCTCCGGCCCGCCGCGCCCGCCTCGCCCAGAGGCCTCGAGTCCCTG
GAGCCGGTCGCCTGCTCCCGCAAGTAGCGCGAGATGATCTCCAGCGACTGGCGGTATAGGTCGTCCTCTT
CCTCCTCGGGCGGCGGCGGCGTGGAGGGCAGAGAGCCGTCGGCCCCGGAGCTCCTGGCCGCCTCGCTCAC
GCGCTCCAGGAGGGGCAGCACGGCCGGGCGCCTGCCGATGGCCTCCGGCTCGC
